Addgene plasmid #170805: pCW57-GFP-2A-Cas9
Purpose: All-in-one doxycycline inducible lentiviral vector for expression of Cas9 in combination with turbo GFP using the P2A self-cleaving peptide
Depositing lab: Morten Frodin. Depositing organization: University of Copenhagen. Publication: Multiparametric and accurate functional analysis of genetic sequence variants using CRISPR-Select. Niu Y, Ferreira Azevedo CA, Li X, Kamali E, Haagen Nielsen O, Storgaard Sorensen C, Frodin M. Nat Genet. 2022 Dec 5. doi: 10.1038/s41588-022-01224-7. PubMed 36471068.
Backbone
  Vector backbone: pCW57.1
  Vector type: Mammalian Expression, Lentiviral, CRISPR
  Selectable markers: Puromycin
Growth in bacteria
  Bacterial resistance: Ampicillin, 100 μg/mL
  Growth temperature: 37°C
  Growth strain: DH5alpha
  Copy number: Unknown
Gene/Insert
  Gene/Insert name: Cas9
  Insert size (bp): 4104
  Tag / fusion protein: NLS (N terminal on backbone); NLS (C terminal on backbone)
  Cloning method: Gibson Cloning
  Sequencing primers: 5′ pCW57.MCS_Seq_F CGTATGTCGAGGTAGGCGTG
Resource information
  A portion of this plasmid was derived from a plasmid made by: Cloned from PX458-3xHA-SpCas9
Terms and licenses: Academic/Nonprofit Terms; Industry Terms: Not Available to Industry
How to cite: pCW57-GFP-2A-Cas9 was a gift from Morten Frodin (Addgene plasmid # 170805 ; http://n2t.net/addgene:170805 ; RRID:Addgene_170805)
