[The description below was written by a language model from this plasmid's Addgene catalogue record and pLannotate feature annotations shown in this document.]
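Description:
pCW57-GFP-2A-Cas9 is an all-in-one, doxycycline-inducible lentiviral vector built on the pCW57.1 backbone for expressing Streptococcus pyogenes Cas9 together with TurboGFP in mammalian cells. It is propagated in E. coli through a high-copy ColE1/pUC-type origin with ampicillin resistance (β-lactamase). The viral portion has a third-generation, self-inactivating layout: an RSV promoter drives a truncated HIV-1 5' LTR, followed by the Ψ packaging signal with a gag fragment, the Rev response element and the cPPT/CTS. A WPRE fragment and a ΔU3 3' LTR close the transfer cassette, with an SV40 poly(A) signal and SV40 origin located downstream.

The payload consists of two transcription units. A tight TRE promoter (seven tet operators upstream of a minimal CMV promoter) drives a single open reading frame encoding TurboGFP, a P2A peptide and Cas9. Ribosomal skipping at P2A yields separate GFP and Cas9 proteins, so green fluorescence reports on induced Cas9 expression. The catalogue lists nuclear localization signals at both ends of Cas9, although the feature table annotates only the C-terminal nucleoplasmin NLS. The Cas9 sequence was derived from a PX458-based plasmid and inserted by Gibson cloning. Downstream, a constitutive human PGK promoter drives puromycin N-acetyltransferase followed by an rtTA3-type reverse tetracycline transactivator; the element linking these two coding sequences is not annotated. Transduced cells can thus be selected with puromycin while also producing the transactivator that switches on the TRE promoter when doxycycline is present. No guide RNA cassette is annotated, so guides would have to be supplied separately. The vector is suited to making stable cell lines with temporally controlled, fluorescence-trackable Cas9 expression for genome editing.
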