Features (pLannotate 1.2.2; 30 found; start..end, strand, type, name):
    336..1031    +  CDS            TurboGFP: TurboGFP is a basic (constitutively fluorescent) green fluorescent protein published in 2006, derived from Pontellina plumata. It is reported to be a rapidly-maturing dimer with moderate acid sensitivity.
   1044..1100    +  CDS            P2A: 2A peptide from porcine teschovirus-1 polyprotein Eukaryotic ribosomes fail to insert a peptide bond between the Gly and Pro residues, yielding separate polypeptides.
   1146..2747    +  CDS            Cas9(N): N-terminal portion of Streptococcus pyogenes Cas9 (Zetsche et al., 2015)
   2748..5246    +  CDS            Cas9(C): C-terminal portion of Streptococcus pyogenes Cas9 (Zetsche et al., 2015)
   5247..5294    +  CDS            nucleoplasmin NLS: bipartite nuclear localization signal from nucleoplasmin
   5299..5809    +  promoter       hPGK promoter: human phosphoglycerate kinase 1 promoter
   5819..6415    +  CDS            PuroR (fragment): puromycin N-acetyltransferase; pac from Streptomyces; confers resistance to puromycin
   6470..7167    +  CDS            rtTA3 (fragment): reverse tetracycline transactivator 3 activates expression from Tet-responsive promoters in the presence of doxycycline
   7097..7207    +  CDS            VP48: 3 tandem repeats of the minimal activation domain of herpes simplex virus VP16 (Cheng et al., 2013)
   7243..7791    +  misc_feature   WPRE (fragment): woodchuck hepatitis virus posttranscriptional regulatory element
   7817..7888    +  CDS            nef (fragment): NEF_HV1Z2 - Experimental evidence at protein level: Swiss-Prot protein existence level 1. Extracellular Nef protein targets CD4(+) T-lymphocytes for apoptosis by interacting with CXCR4 surface receptors. From Human immunodeficiency virus type 1 group M subtype D (isolate Z2/CDC-Z34) (HIV-1).
   7890..8123    +  LTR            3' LTR (ΔU3): self-inactivating 3' long terminal repeat (LTR) from HIV-1
   8195..8316    +  polyA_signal   SV40 poly(A) signal: SV40 polyadenylation signal
   8356..8491    +  rep_origin     SV40 ori: SV40 origin of replication
   8499..8562    +  promoter       AmpR promoter: bla
   8563..9423    +  CDS            AmpR: β-lactamase; bla; confers resistance to ampicillin, carbenicillin, and related antibiotics
   9594..10182   +  rep_origin     ori: high-copy-number ColE1/pMB1/pBR322/pUC origin of replication
  10365..10457   +  CDS            lacI (fragment): lac repressor; lacI; The lac repressor binds to the lac operator to inhibit transcription in E. coli. This inhibition can be relieved by adding lactose or isopropyl-β-D-thiogalactopyranoside (IPTG).
  10470..10491   +  protein_bind   CAP binding site: CAP binding activates transcription in the presence of cAMP. E. coli catabolite activator protein
  10506..10536   +  promoter       lac promoter: promoter for the E. coli lac operon
  10540..10562   +  protein_bind   lac operator (fragment): The lac repressor binds to the lac operator to inhibit transcription in E. coli. This inhibition can be relieved by adding lactose or isopropyl-β-D-thiogalactopyranoside (IPTG). lac repressor encoded by lacI
  10605..10623   +  promoter       T3 promoter: promoter for bacteriophage T3 RNA polymerase
  10651..10877   +  promoter       RSV promoter: Rous sarcoma virus enhancer/promoter
  10878..11058   +  LTR            5' LTR (truncated): truncated 5' long terminal repeat (LTR) from HIV-1
  11105..11230   +  misc_feature   HIV-1 Ψ: packaging signal of human immunodeficiency virus type 1
  11214..11577   +  CDS            HIV-1 gag (fragment): gag protein from human immunodeficiency virus 1; gag
  11723..11956   +  misc_feature   RRE: The Rev response element (RRE) of HIV-1 allows for Rev-dependent mRNA export from the nucleus to the cytoplasm.
  12333..12357   +  CDS            Rev (fragment): human immunodeficiency virus 1 (HIV-1) Rev protein; rev; enhances nuclear export of unspliced and incompletely spliced viral mRNAs
  12398..12515   +  misc_feature   cPPT/CTS: central polypurine tract and central termination sequence of HIV-1
  12569..307     +  promoter       tight TRE promoter (across the origin): Tet-responsive promoter PTight, consisting of seven tet operator sequences followed by the minimal CMV promoter
>Addgene plasmid #170805 | pCW57-GFP-2A-Cas9 | addgene full sequence | sequence record 338370 | Addgene NGS Result
TCCCTATCAGTGATAGAGAACGTATGTCGAGTTTACTCCCTATCAGTGATAGAGAACGATGTCGAGTTTA
CTCCCTATCAGTGATAGAGAACGTATGTCGAGTTTACTCCCTATCAGTGATAGAGAACGTATGTCGAGTT
TACTCCCTATCAGTGATAGAGAACGTATGTCGAGTTTATCCCTATCAGTGATAGAGAACGTATGTCGAGT
TTACTCCCTATCAGTGATAGAGAACGTATGTCGAGGTAGGCGTGTACGGTGGGAGGCCTATATAAGCAGA
GCTCGTTTAGTGAACCGTCAGATCGCCTGGAGAATTGGCTAGCGAATTCGCCACCATGGAGAGCGACGAG
AGCGGCCTGCCCGCCATGGAGATCGAGTGCCGCATCACCGGCACCCTGAACGGCGTGGAGTTCGAGCTGG
TGGGCGGCGGAGAGGGCACCCCCGAGCAGGGCCGCATGACCAACAAGATGAAGAGCACCAAAGGCGCCCT
GACCTTCAGCCCCTACCTGCTGAGCCACGTGATGGGCTACGGCTTCTACCACTTCGGCACCTACCCCAGC
GGCTACGAGAACCCCTTCCTGCACGCCATCAACAACGGCGGCTACACCAACACCCGCATCGAGAAGTACG
AGGACGGCGGCGTGCTGCACGTGAGCTTCAGCTACCGCTACGAGGCCGGCCGCGTGATCGGCGACTTCAA
GGTGATGGGCACCGGCTTCCCCGAGGACAGCGTGATCTTCACCGACAAGATCATCCGCAGCAACGCCACC
GTGGAGCACCTGCACCCCATGGGCGATAACGATCTGGATGGCAGCTTCACCCGCACCTTCAGCCTGCGCG
ACGGCGGCTACTACAGCTCCGTGGTGGACAGCCACATGCACTTCAAGAGCGCCATCCACCCCAGCATCCT
GCAGAACGGGGGCCCCATGTTCGCCTTCCGCCGCGTGGAGGAGGATCACAGCAACACCGAGCTGGGCATC
GTGGAGTACCAGCACGCCTTCAAGACCCCGGATGCAGATGCCGGTGAAGAAACCGGTTCCGGAGCCACGA
ACTTCTCTCTGTTAAAGCAAGCAGGAGACGTGGAAGAAAACCCCGGTCCTCCAAAGAAGAAGCGGAAGGT
CGGTATCCACGGAGTCCCAGCAGCCGACAAGAAGTACAGCATCGGCCTGGACATCGGCACCAACTCTGTG
GGCTGGGCCGTGATCACCGACGAGTACAAGGTGCCCAGCAAGAAATTCAAGGTGCTGGGCAACACCGACC
GGCACAGCATCAAGAAGAACCTGATCGGAGCCCTGCTGTTCGACAGCGGCGAAACAGCCGAGGCCACCCG
GCTGAAGAGAACCGCCAGAAGAAGATACACCAGACGGAAGAACCGGATCTGCTATCTGCAAGAGATCTTC
AGCAACGAGATGGCCAAGGTGGACGACAGCTTCTTCCACAGACTGGAAGAGTCCTTCCTGGTGGAAGAGG
ATAAGAAGCACGAGCGGCACCCCATCTTCGGCAACATCGTGGACGAGGTGGCCTACCACGAGAAGTACCC
CACCATCTACCACCTGAGAAAGAAACTGGTGGACAGCACCGACAAGGCCGACCTGCGGCTGATCTATCTG
GCCCTGGCCCACATGATCAAGTTCCGGGGCCACTTCCTGATCGAGGGCGACCTGAACCCCGACAACAGCG
ACGTGGACAAGCTGTTCATCCAGCTGGTGCAGACCTACAACCAGCTGTTCGAGGAAAACCCCATCAACGC
CAGCGGCGTGGACGCCAAGGCCATCCTGTCTGCCAGACTGAGCAAGAGCAGACGGCTGGAAAATCTGATC
GCCCAGCTGCCCGGCGAGAAGAAGAATGGCCTGTTCGGAAACCTGATTGCCCTGAGCCTGGGCCTGACCC
CCAACTTCAAGAGCAACTTCGACCTGGCCGAGGATGCCAAACTGCAGCTGAGCAAGGACACCTACGACGA
CGACCTGGACAACCTGCTGGCCCAGATCGGCGACCAGTACGCCGACCTGTTTCTGGCCGCCAAGAACCTG
TCCGACGCCATCCTGCTGAGCGACATCCTGAGAGTGAACACCGAGATCACCAAGGCCCCCCTGAGCGCCT
CTATGATCAAGAGATACGACGAGCACCACCAGGACCTGACCCTGCTGAAAGCTCTCGTGCGGCAGCAGCT
GCCTGAGAAGTACAAAGAGATTTTCTTCGACCAGAGCAAGAACGGCTACGCCGGCTACATTGACGGCGGA
GCCAGCCAGGAAGAGTTCTACAAGTTCATCAAGCCCATCCTGGAAAAGATGGACGGCACCGAGGAACTGC
TCGTGAAGCTGAACAGAGAGGACCTGCTGCGGAAGCAGCGGACCTTCGACAACGGCAGCATCCCCCACCA
GATCCACCTGGGAGAGCTGCACGCCATTCTGCGGCGGCAGGAAGATTTTTACCCATTCCTGAAGGACAAC
CGGGAAAAGATCGAGAAGATCCTGACCTTCCGCATCCCCTACTACGTGGGCCCTCTGGCCAGGGGAAACA
GCAGATTCGCCTGGATGACCAGAAAGAGCGAGGAAACCATCACCCCCTGGAACTTCGAGGAAGTGGTGGA
CAAGGGCGCTTCCGCCCAGAGCTTCATCGAGCGGATGACCAACTTCGATAAGAACCTGCCCAACGAGAAG
GTGCTGCCCAAGCACAGCCTGCTGTACGAGTACTTCACCGTGTATAACGAGCTGACCAAAGTGAAATACG
TGACCGAGGGAATGAGAAAGCCCGCCTTCCTGAGCGGCGAGCAGAAAAAGGCCATCGTGGACCTGCTGTT
CAAGACCAACCGGAAAGTGACCGTGAAGCAGCTGAAAGAGGACTACTTCAAGAAAATCGAGTGCTTCGAC
TCCGTGGAAATCTCCGGCGTGGAAGATCGGTTCAACGCCTCCCTGGGCACATACCACGATCTGCTGAAAA
TTATCAAGGACAAGGACTTCCTGGACAATGAGGAAAACGAGGACATTCTGGAAGATATCGTGCTGACCCT
GACACTGTTTGAGGACAGAGAGATGATCGAGGAACGGCTGAAAACCTATGCCCACCTGTTCGACGACAAA
GTGATGAAGCAGCTGAAGCGGCGGAGATACACCGGCTGGGGCAGGCTGAGCCGGAAGCTGATCAACGGCA
TCCGGGACAAGCAGTCCGGCAAGACAATCCTGGATTTCCTGAAGTCCGACGGCTTCGCCAACAGAAACTT
CATGCAGCTGATCCACGACGACAGCCTGACCTTTAAAGAGGACATCCAGAAAGCCCAGGTGTCCGGCCAG
GGCGATAGCCTGCACGAGCACATTGCCAATCTGGCCGGCAGCCCCGCCATTAAGAAGGGCATCCTGCAGA
CAGTGAAGGTGGTGGACGAGCTCGTGAAAGTGATGGGCCGGCACAAGCCCGAGAACATCGTGATCGAAAT
GGCCAGAGAGAACCAGACCACCCAGAAGGGACAGAAGAACAGCCGCGAGAGAATGAAGCGGATCGAAGAG
GGCATCAAAGAGCTGGGCAGCCAGATCCTGAAAGAACACCCCGTGGAAAACACCCAGCTGCAGAACGAGA
AGCTGTACCTGTACTACCTGCAGAATGGGCGGGATATGTACGTGGACCAGGAACTGGACATCAACCGGCT
GTCCGACTACGATGTGGACCATATCGTGCCTCAGAGCTTTCTGAAGGACGACTCCATCGACAACAAGGTG
CTGACCAGAAGCGACAAGAACCGGGGCAAGAGCGACAACGTGCCCTCCGAAGAGGTCGTGAAGAAGATGA
AGAACTACTGGCGGCAGCTGCTGAACGCCAAGCTGATTACCCAGAGAAAGTTCGACAATCTGACCAAGGC
CGAGAGAGGCGGCCTGAGCGAACTGGATAAGGCCGGCTTCATCAAGAGACAGCTGGTGGAAACCCGGCAG
ATCACAAAGCACGTGGCACAGATCCTGGACTCCCGGATGAACACTAAGTACGACGAGAATGACAAGCTGA
TCCGGGAAGTGAAAGTGATCACCCTGAAGTCCAAGCTGGTGTCCGATTTCCGGAAGGATTTCCAGTTTTA
CAAAGTGCGCGAGATCAACAACTACCACCACGCCCACGACGCCTACCTGAACGCCGTCGTGGGAACCGCC
CTGATCAAAAAGTACCCTAAGCTGGAAAGCGAGTTCGTGTACGGCGACTACAAGGTGTACGACGTGCGGA
AGATGATCGCCAAGAGCGAGCAGGAAATCGGCAAGGCTACCGCCAAGTACTTCTTCTACAGCAACATCAT
GAACTTTTTCAAGACCGAGATTACCCTGGCCAACGGCGAGATCCGGAAGCGGCCTCTGATCGAGACAAAC
GGCGAAACCGGGGAGATCGTGTGGGATAAGGGCCGGGATTTTGCCACCGTGCGGAAAGTGCTGAGCATGC
CCCAAGTGAATATCGTGAAAAAGACCGAGGTGCAGACAGGCGGCTTCAGCAAAGAGTCTATCCTGCCCAA
GAGGAACAGCGATAAGCTGATCGCCAGAAAGAAGGACTGGGACCCTAAGAAGTACGGCGGCTTCGACAGC
CCCACCGTGGCCTATTCTGTGCTGGTGGTGGCCAAAGTGGAAAAGGGCAAGTCCAAGAAACTGAAGAGTG
TGAAAGAGCTGCTGGGGATCACCATCATGGAAAGAAGCAGCTTCGAGAAGAATCCCATCGACTTTCTGGA
AGCCAAGGGCTACAAAGAAGTGAAAAAGGACCTGATCATCAAGCTGCCTAAGTACTCCCTGTTCGAGCTG
GAAAACGGCCGGAAGAGAATGCTGGCCTCTGCCGGCGAACTGCAGAAGGGAAACGAACTGGCCCTGCCCT
CCAAATATGTGAACTTCCTGTACCTGGCCAGCCACTATGAGAAGCTGAAGGGCTCCCCCGAGGATAATGA
GCAGAAACAGCTGTTTGTGGAACAGCACAAGCACTACCTGGACGAGATCATCGAGCAGATCAGCGAGTTC
TCCAAGAGAGTGATCCTGGCCGACGCTAATCTGGACAAAGTGCTGTCCGCCTACAACAAGCACCGGGATA
AGCCCATCAGAGAGCAGGCCGAGAATATCATCCACCTGTTTACCCTGACCAATCTGGGAGCCCCTGCCGC
CTTCAAGTACTTTGACACCACCATCGACCGGAAGAGGTACACCAGCACCAAAGAGGTGCTGGACGCCACC
CTGATCCACCAGAGCATCACCGGCCTGTACGAGACACGGATCGACCTGTCTCAGCTGGGAGGCGACAAAA
GGCCGGCGGCCACGAAAAAGGCCGGCCAGGCAAAAAAGAAAAAGTAACGGGGTTGGGGTTGCGCCTTTTC
CAAGGCAGCCCTGGGTTTGCGCAGGGACGCGGCTGCTCTGGGCGTGGTTCCGGGAAACGCAGCGGCGCCG
ACCCTGGGTCTCGCACATTCTTCACGTCCGTTCGCAGCGTCACCCGGATCTTCGCCGCTACCCTTGTGGG
CCCCCCGGCGACGCTTCCTGCTCCGCCCCTAAGTCGGGAAGGTTCCTTGCGGTTCGCGGCGTGCCGGACG
TGACAAACGGAAGCCGCACGTCTCACTAGTACCCTCGCAGACGGACAGCGCCAGGGAGCAATGGCAGCGC
GCCGACCGCGATGGGCTGTGGCCAATAGCGGCTGCTCAGCAGGGCGCGCCGAGAGCAGCGGCCGGGAAGG
GGCGGTGCGGGAGGCGGGGTGTGGGGCGGTAGTGTGGGCCCTGTTCCTGCCCGCGCGGTGTTCCGCATTC
TGCAAGCCTCCGGAGCGCACGTCGGCAGTCGGCTCCCTCGTTGACCGAATCACCGACCTCTCTCCCCAGC
AATTCACCATGACCGAGTACAAGCCCACGGTGCGCCTCGCCACCCGCGACGACGTCCCCAGGGCCGTACG
CACCCTCGCCGCCGCGTTCGCCGACTACCCCGCCACGCGCCACACCGTCGATCCGGACCGCCACATCGAG
CGGGTCACCGAGCTGCAAGAACTCTTCCTCACGCGCGTCGGGCTCGACATCGGCAAGGTGTGGGTCGCGG
ACGACGGCGCCGCGGTGGCGGTCTGGACCACGCCGGAGAGCGTCGAAGCGGGGGCGGTGTTCGCCGAGAT
CGGCCCGCGCATGGCCGAGTTGAGCGGTTCCCGGCTGGCCGCGCAGCAACAGATGGAAGGCCTCCTGGCG
CCGCACCGGCCCAAGGAGCCCGCGTGGTTCCTGGCCACCGTCGGCGTCTCGCCCGACCACCAGGGCAAGG
GTCTGGGCAGCGCCGTCGTGCTCCCCGGAGTGGAGGCGGCCGAGCGCGCCGGGGTGCCCGCCTTCCTGGA
GACCTCCGCGCCCCGCAACCTCCCCTTCTACGAGCGGCTCGGCTTCACCGTCACCGCCGACGTCGAGGTG
CCCGAAGGACCGCGCACCTGGTGCATGACCCGCAAGCCCGGTGCCGAAGGTAGAGGTTCTCTCCTCACTT
GTGGTGATGTTGAAGAAAACCCTGGTCCAATGTCTAGACTGGACAAGAGCAAAGTCATAAACGGAGCTCT
GGAATTACTCAATGGTGTCGGTATCGAAGGCCTGACGACAAGGAAACTCGCTCAAAAGCTGGGAGTTGAG
CAGCCTACCCTGTACTGGCACGTGAAGAACAAGCGGGCCCTGCTCGATGCCCTGCCAATCGAGATGCTGG
ACAGGCATCATACCCACTTCTGCCCCCTGGAAGGCGAGTCATGGCAAGACTTTCTGCGGAACAACGCCAA
GTCATACCGCTGTGCTCTCCTCTCACATCGCGACGGGGCTAAAGTGCATCTCGGCACCCGCCCAACAGAG
AAACAGTACGAAACCCTGGAAAATCAGCTCGCGTTCCTGTGTCAGCAAGGCTTCTCCCTGGAGAACGCAC
TGTACGCTCTGTCCGCCGTGGGCCACTTTACACTGGGCTGCGTATTGGAGGAACAGGAGCATCAAGTAGC
AAAAGAGGAAAGAGAGACACCTACCACCGATTCTATGCCCCCACTTCTGAGACAAGCAATTGAGCTGTTC
GACCGGCAGGGAGCCGAACCTGCCTTCCTTTTCGGCCTGGAACTAATCATATGTGGCCTGGAGAAACAGC
TAAAGTGCGAAAGCGGCGGGCCGACCGACGCCCTTGACGATTTTGACTTAGACATGCTCCCAGCCGATGC
CCTTGACGACTTTGACCTTGATATGCTGCCTGCTGACGCTCTTGACGATTTTGACCTTGACATGCTCCCC
GGGTAACTAAGTAAGGATCGATCCAAGATATCGTATTCTTAACTATGTTGCTCCTTTTACGCTATGTGGA
TACGCTGCTTTAATGCCTTTGTATCATGCTATTGCTTCCCGTATGGCTTTCATTTTCTCCTCCTTGTATA
AATCCTGGTTGCTGTCTCTTTATGAGGAGTTGTGGCCCGTTGTCAGGCAACGTGGCGTGGTGTGCACTGT
GTTTGCTGACGCAACCCCCACTGGTTGGGGCATTGCCACCACCTGTCAGCTCCTTTCCGGGACTTTCGCT
TTCCCCCTCCCTATTGCCACGGCGGAACTCATCGCCGCCTGCCTTGCCCGCTGCTGGACAGGGGCTCGGC
TGTTGGGCACTGACAATTCCGTGGTGTTGTCGGGGAAGCTGACGTCCTTTCCATGGCTGCTCGCCTGTGT
TGCCACCTGGATTCTGCGCGGGACGTCCTTCTGCTACGTCCCTTCGGCCCTCAATCCAGCGGACCTTCCT
TCCCGCGGCCTGCTGCCGGCTCTGCGGCCTCTTCCGCGTCTTCGCCTTCGCCCTCAGACGAGTCGGATCT
CCCTTTGGGCCGCCTCCCCGCCTGTTTCGCCTCGGCGTCCGGACTAGAGGTACCTTTAAGACCAATGACT
TACAAGGCAGCTGTAGATCTTAGCCACTTTTTAAAAGAAAAGGGGGGACTGGAAGGGCTAATTCACTCCC
AACGAAGACAAGATCTGCTTTTTGCTTGTACTGGGTCTCTCTGGTTAGACCAGATCTGAGCCTGGGAGCT
CTCTGGCTAACTAGGGAACCCACTGCTTAAGCCTCAATAAAGCTTGCCTTGAGTGCTTCAAGTAGTGTGT
GCCCGTCTGTTGTGTGACTCTGGTAACTAGAGATCCCTCAGACCCTTTTAGTCAGTGTGGAAAATCTCTA
GCAGTAGTAGTTCATGTCATCTTATTATTCAGTATTTATAACTTGCAAAGAAATGAATATCAGAGAGTGA
GAGGAACTTGTTTATTGCAGCTTATAATGGTTACAAATAAAGCAATAGCATCACAAATTTCACAAATAAA
GCATTTTTTTCACTGCATTCTAGTTGTGGTTTGTCCAAACTCATCAATGTATCTTATCATGTCTGGCTCT
AGCTATCCCGCCCCTAACTCCGCCCATCCCGCCCCTAACTCCGCCCAGTTCCGCCCATTCTCCGCCCCAT
GGCTGACTAATTTTTTTTATTTATGCAGAGGCCGAGGCCGCCTCGGCCTCTGAGCTATTCCAGAAGTAGT
GAGGAGGCTTTTTTGGAGGCCTTTCAAATATGTATCCGCTCATGAGACAATAACCCTGATAAATGCTTCA
ATAATATTGAAAAAGGAAGAGTATGAGTATTCAACATTTCCGTGTCGCCCTTATTCCCTTTTTTGCGGCA
TTTTGCCTTCCTGTTTTTGCTCACCCAGAAACGCTGGTGAAAGTAAAAGATGCTGAAGATCAGTTGGGTG
CACGAGTGGGTTACATCGAACTGGATCTCAACAGCGGTAAGATCCTTGAGAGTTTTCGCCCCGAAGAACG
TTTTCCAATGATGAGCACTTTTAAAGTTCTGCTATGTGGCGCGGTATTATCCCGTATTGACGCCGGGCAA
GAGCAACTCGGTCGCCGCATACACTATTCTCAGAATGACTTGGTTGAGTACTCACCAGTCACAGAAAAGC
ATCTTACGGATGGCATGACAGTAAGAGAATTATGCAGTGCTGCCATAACCATGAGTGATAACACTGCGGC
CAACTTACTTCTGACAACGATCGGAGGACCGAAGGAGCTAACCGCTTTTTTGCACAACATGGGGGATCAT
GTAACTCGCCTTGATCGTTGGGAACCGGAGCTGAATGAAGCCATACCAAACGACGAGCGTGACACCACGA
TGCCTGTAGCAATGGCAACAACGTTGCGCAAACTATTAACTGGCGAACTACTTACTCTAGCTTCCCGGCA
ACAATTAATAGACTGGATGGAGGCGGATAAAGTTGCAGGACCACTTCTGCGCTCGGCCCTTCCGGCTGGC
TGGTTTATTGCTGATAAATCTGGAGCCGGTGAGCGTGGGTCTCGCGGTATCATTGCAGCACTGGGGCCAG
ATGGTAAGCCCTCCCGTATCGTAGTTATCTACACGACGGGGAGTCAGGCAACTATGGATGAACGAAATAG
ACAGATCGCTGAGATAGGTGCCTCACTGATTAAGCATTGGTAACTGTCAGACCAAGTTTACTCATATATA
CTTTAGATTGATTTAAAACTTCATTTTTAATTTAAAAGGATCTAGGTGAAGATCCTTTTTGATAATCTCA
TGACCAAAATCCCTTAACGTGAGTTTTCGTTCCACTGAGCGTCAGACCCCGTAGAAAAGATCAAAGGATC
TTCTTGAGATCCTTTTTTTCTGCGCGTAATCTGCTGCTTGCAAACAAAAAAACCACCGCTACCAGCGGTG
GTTTGTTTGCCGGATCAAGAGCTACCAACTCTTTTTCCGAAGGTAACTGGCTTCAGCAGAGCGCAGATAC
CAAATACTGTTCTTCTAGTGTAGCCGTAGTTAGGCCACCACTTCAAGAACTCTGTAGCACCGCCTACATA
CCTCGCTCTGCTAATCCTGTTACCAGTGGCTGCTGCCAGTGGCGATAAGTCGTGTCTTACCGGGTTGGAC
TCAAGACGATAGTTACCGGATAAGGCGCAGCGGTCGGGCTGAACGGGGGGTTCGTGCACACAGCCCAGCT
TGGAGCGAACGACCTACACCGAACTGAGATACCTACAGCGTGAGCTATGAGAAAGCGCCACGCTTCCCGA
AGGGAGAAAGGCGGACAGGTATCCGGTAAGCGGCAGGGTCGGAACAGGAGAGCGCACGAGGGAGCTTCCA
GGGGGAAACGCCTGGTATCTTTATAGTCCTGTCGGGTTTCGCCACCTCTGACTTGAGCGTCGATTTTTGT
GATGCTCGTCAGGGGGGCGGAGCCTATGGAAAAACGCCAGCAACGCGGCCTTTTTACGGTTCCTGGCCTT
TTGCTGGCCTTTTGCTCACATGTTCTTTCCTGCGTTATCCCCTGATTCTGTGGATAACCGTATTACCGCC
TTTGAGTGAGCTGATACCGCTCGCCGCAGCCGAACGACCGAGCGCAGCGAGTCAGTGAGCGAGGAAGCGG
AAGAGCGCCCAATACGCAAACCGCCTCTCCCCGCGCGTTGGCCGATTCATTAATGCAGCTGGCACGACAG
GTTTCCCGACTGGAAAGCGGGCAGTGAGCGCAACGCAATTAATGTGAGTTAGCTCACTCATTAGGCACCC
CAGGCTTTACACTTTATGCTTCCGGCTCGTATGTTGTGTGGAATTGTGAGCGGATAACAATTTCACACAG
GAAACAGCTATGACCATGATTACGCCAAGCGCGCAATTAACCCTCACTAAAGGGAACAAAAGCTGGAGCT
GCAAGCTTAATGTAGTCTTATGCAATACTCTTGTAGTCTTGCAACATGGTAACGATGAGTTAGCAACATG
CCTTACAAGGAGAGAAAAAGCACCGTGCATGCCGATTGGTGGAAGTAAGGTGGTACGATCGTGCCTTATT
AGGAAGGCAACAGACGGGTCTGACATGGATTGGACGAACCACTGAATTGCCGCATTGCAGAGATATTGTA
TTTAAGTGCCTAGCTCGATACATAAACGGGTCTCTCTGGTTAGACCAGATCTGAGCCTGGGAGCTCTCTG
GCTAACTAGGGAACCCACTGCTTAAGCCTCAATAAAGCTTGCCTTGAGTGCTTCAAGTAGTGTGTGCCCG
TCTGTTGTGTGACTCTGGTAACTAGAGATCCCTCAGACCCTTTTAGTCAGTGTGGAAAATCTCTAGCAGT
GGCGCCCGAACAGGGACTTGAAAGCGAAAGGGAAACCAGAGGAGCTCTCTCGACGCAGGACTCGGCTTGC
TGAAGCGCGCACGGCAAGAGGCGAGGGGCGGCGACTGGTGAGTACGCCAAAAATTTTGACTAGCGGAGGC
TAGAAGGAGAGAGATGGGTGCGAGAGCGTCAGTATTAAGCGGGGGAGAATTAGATCGCGATGGGAAAAAA
TTCGGTTAAGGCCAGGGGGAAAGAAAAAATATAAATTAAAACATATAGTATGGGCAAGCAGGGAGCTAGA
ACGATTCGCAGTTAATCCTGGCCTGTTAGAAACATCAGAAGGCTGTAGACAAATACTGGGACAGCTACAA
CCATCCCTTCAGACAGGATCAGAAGAACTTAGATCATTATATAATACAGTAGCAACCCTCTATTGTGTGC
ATCAAAGGATAGAGATAAAAGACACCAAGGAAGCTTTAGACAAGATAGAGGAAGAGCAAAACAAAAGTAA
GACCACCGCACAGCAAGCGGCCGCTGATCTTCAGACCTGGAGGAGGAGATATGAGGGACAATTGGAGAAG
TGAATTATATAAATATAAAGTAGTAAAAATTGAACCATTAGGAGTAGCACCCACCAAGGCAAAGAGAAGA
GTGGTGCAGAGAGAAAAAAGAGCAGTGGGAATAGGAGCTTTGTTCCTTGGGTTCTTGGGAGCAGCAGGAA
GCACTATGGGCGCAGCGTCAATGACGCTGACGGTACAGGCCAGACAATTATTGTCTGGTATAGTGCAGCA
GCAGAACAATTTGCTGAGGGCTATTGAGGCGCAACAGCATCTGTTGCAACTCACAGTCTGGGGCATCAAG
CAGCTCCAGGCAAGAATCCTGGCTGTGGAAAGATACCTAAAGGATCAACAGCTCCTGGGGATTTGGGGTT
GCTCTGGAAAACTCATTTGCACCACTGCTGTGCCTTGGAATGCTAGTTGGAGTAATAAATCTCTGGAACA
GATTTGGAATCACACGACCTGGATGGAGTGGGACAGAGAAATTAACAATTACACAAGCTTAATACACTCC
TTAATTGAAGAATCGCAAAACCAGCAAGAAAAGAATGAACAAGAATTATTGGAATTAGATAAATGGGCAA
GTTTGTGGAATTGGTTTAACATAACAAATTGGCTGTGGTATATAAAATTATTCATAATGATAGTAGGAGG
CTTGGTAGGTTTAAGAATAGTTTTTGCTGTACTTTCTATAGTGAATAGAGTTAGGCAGGGATATTCACCA
TTATCGTTTCAGACCCACCTCCCAACCCCGAGGGGACAATTCTCGACCTCGAGACAAATGGCAGTATTCA
TCCACAATTTTAAAAGAAAAGGGGGGATTGGGGGGTACAGTGCAGGGGAAAGAATAGTAGACATAATAGC
AACAGACATACAAACTAAAGAATTACAAAAACAAATTACAAAAATTCAAAATTTTCGGGTTTATTACAGG
GACAGCAGAGATCCACTTTGGCCGCGAATCGATATGTCGAGTTTAC
